Addgene plasmid #133983: pcDNA3-eGFP-NLS-RNF168 delta RING
Purpose: mammalian expression vector of eGFP tagged RNF168 where the N-terminus of RNF168 has been deleted (including RING domain)
Depositing lab: Daniel Durocher. Depositing organization: Sinai Health System. Publication: The RIDDLE syndrome protein mediates a ubiquitin-dependent signaling cascade at sites of DNA damage. Stewart GS, Panier S, Townsend K, Al-Hakim AK, Kolas NK, Miller ES, Nakada S, Ylanko J, Olivarius S, Mendez M, Oldreive C, Wildenhain J, Tagliaferro A, Pelletier L, Taubenheim N, Durandy A, Byrd PJ, Stankovic T, Taylor AM, Durocher D. Cell. 2009 Feb 6;136(3):420-34. doi: 10.1016/j.cell.2008.12.042. PubMed 19203578.
Backbone
  Vector backbone: pcDNA3
  Backbone manufacturer: Invitrogen
  Backbone size w/o insert (bp): 8483
  Total vector size (bp): 10023
  Vector type: Mammalian Expression
Growth in bacteria
  Bacterial resistance: Ampicillin, 100 μg/mL
  Growth temperature: 37°C
  Growth strain: DH5alpha
  Copy number: High Copy
Gene/Insert
  Gene/Insert name: RNF168
  Species: H. sapiens (human)
  Insert size (bp): 1540
  Mutation: deletion of RING; siRNA resistant sequence: GAGGAGTCGTGTTTATTGA
  Entrez Gene: RNF168 (a.k.a. RIDL, hRNF168)
  Promoter: CMV
  Tag / fusion protein: eGFP (N terminal on insert)
  Cloning method: Restriction Enzyme; 5′ cloning site AscI (not destroyed); 3′ cloning site XbaI (not destroyed)
  Sequencing primers: 5′ CMV-F; 3′ BGH-rev
Terms and licenses: Academic/Nonprofit Terms; Industry Terms: Not Available to Industry
How to cite: pcDNA3-eGFP-NLS-RNF168 delta RING was a gift from Daniel Durocher (Addgene plasmid # 133983 ; http://n2t.net/addgene:133983 ; RRID:Addgene_133983)
