[The description below was written by a language model from this plasmid's Addgene catalogue record and pLannotate feature annotations shown in this document.]
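Description:
pcDNA3-eGFP-NLS-RNF168 delta RING is a mammalian expression plasmid built on the Invitrogen pcDNA3 backbone. It drives a fluorescently tagged, N-terminally truncated form of the human E3 ubiquitin ligase RNF168. Transcription runs from the CMV immediate-early enhancer and promoter through an EGFP coding sequence fused in front of the RNF168 fragment, and terminates at the bovine growth hormone polyadenylation signal. The plasmid name indicates a nuclear localisation signal between EGFP and RNF168, presumably within the short unannotated gap between the two coding regions, although the feature table does not annotate it separately. The insert was cloned between AscI and XbaI sites. It lacks the N-terminus of RNF168, including the RING domain associated with ligase activity, and it carries silent changes that make the transcript resistant to a specific siRNA. T7 and SP6 phage promoters flank the cassette.

In E. coli the plasmid replicates from a high-copy ColE1/pUC-type origin and is selected with ampicillin through the β-lactamase gene; an f1 origin is also present. An SV40 early promoter drives a neomycin phosphotransferase gene with an SV40 poly(A) signal, which allows G418 selection of stably transfected mammalian cells. Short matches to lac elements, ble and an HIV-1 LTR are small fragments of backbone sequence rather than functional parts.

RNF168 amplifies RNF8-dependent histone H2A/H2AX ubiquitination at DNA double-strand breaks. This construct is therefore suited to imaging the localisation of a RING-deleted mutant and to complementation experiments after knockdown of the endogenous protein. The sequenced record is 7,664 nt, notably shorter than the roughly 10 kb total size listed in the catalogue; the record does not explain this discrepancy.
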