Features (pLannotate 1.2.2; 22 found; start..end, strand, type, name):
    251..1795    +  CDS            RNF168 (fragment): RN168_HUMAN - Experimental evidence at protein level: Swiss-Prot protein existence level 1. E3 ubiquitin-protein ligase required for accumulation of repair proteins to sites of DNA damage. Acts with UBE2N/UBC13 to amplify the RNF8-dependent histone ubiquitination. Recruited to sites of DNA damage at double-strand breaks (DSBs) by binding to ubiquitinated histone H2A and H2AX and amplifies the RNF8-dependent H2A ubiquitination, promoting the formation of 'Lys-63'-linked ubiquitin conjugates. This leads to concentrate ubiquitinated histones H2A and H2AX at DNA lesions to the threshold required f
   1814..1832    -  promoter       SP6 promoter: promoter for bacteriophage SP6 RNA polymerase
   1858..2082    +  polyA_signal   bGH poly(A) signal: bovine growth hormone polyadenylation signal
   2086..2107    +  promoter       SV40 promoter (fragment): SV40 enhancer and early promoter
   2128..2556    +  rep_origin     f1 ori (sequence partly withheld): f1 bacteriophage origin of replication; arrow indicates direction of (+) strand synthesis
   2570..2899    +  promoter       SV40 promoter: SV40 enhancer and early promoter
   2966..3757    +  CDS            neo: KKA2_KLEPN - Also known as kan, nptII. Experimental evidence at protein level: Swiss-Prot protein existence level 1. Resistance to kanamycin, neomycin, paromomycin, ribostamycin, butirosin and gentamicin B. From Klebsiella pneumoniae.
   3781..3939    +  CDS            ble (fragment): BLE_KLEPN - Experimental evidence at protein level: Swiss-Prot protein existence level 1. Binding protein with a strong affinity to the bleomycin family of antibiotics. Binds to CL990; an antimitotic-antibiotic compound. From Klebsiella pneumoniae.
   3934..4055    +  polyA_signal   SV40 poly(A) signal: SV40 polyadenylation signal
   4128..4144    -  protein_bind   lac operator: The lac repressor binds to the lac operator to inhibit transcription in E. coli. This inhibition can be relieved by adding lactose or isopropyl-β-D-thiogalactopyranoside (IPTG). lac repressor encoded by lacI
   4152..4182    -  promoter       lac promoter: promoter for the E. coli lac operon
   4197..4218    -  protein_bind   CAP binding site: CAP binding activates transcription in the presence of cAMP. E. coli catabolite activator protein
   4231..4323    -  CDS            lacI (fragment): lac repressor; lacI; The lac repressor binds to the lac operator to inhibit transcription in E. coli. This inhibition can be relieved by adding lactose or isopropyl-β-D-thiogalactopyranoside (IPTG).
   4506..5094    -  rep_origin     ori: high-copy-number ColE1/pMB1/pBR322/pUC origin of replication
   5265..6125    -  CDS            AmpR: β-lactamase; bla; confers resistance to ampicillin, carbenicillin, and related antibiotics
   6126..6230    -  promoter       AmpR promoter: bla
   6289..6341    -  misc_feature   bom (fragment): basis of mobility region from pBR322
   6496..6875    +  enhancer       CMV enhancer: human cytomegalovirus immediate early enhancer
   6876..7079    +  promoter       CMV promoter: human cytomegalovirus (CMV) immediate early promoter
   7075..7108    +  LTR            5' LTR (truncated) (fragment): truncated 5' long terminal repeat (LTR) from HIV-1
   7124..7142    +  promoter       T7 promoter: promoter for bacteriophage T7 RNA polymerase
   7162..214     +  CDS            EGFP (across the origin): EGFP is a basic (constitutively fluorescent) green fluorescent protein published in 1996, derived from Aequorea victoria. It is reported to be a rapidly-maturing weak dimer with moderate acid sensitivity.
>Addgene plasmid #133983 | pcDNA3-eGFP-NLS-RNF168 delta RING | addgene full sequence | sequence record 261913 | Addgene NGS Result
CCGCCACAACATCGAGGACGGCAGCGTGCAGCTCGCCGACCACTACCAGCAGAACACCCCCATCGGCGAC
GGCCCCGTGCTGCTGCCCGACAACCACTACCTGAGCACCCAGTCCGCCCTGAGCAAAGACCCCAACGAGA
AGCGCGATCACATGGTCCTGCTGGAGTTCGTGACCGCCGCCGGGATCACTCTCGGCATGGACGAGCTGTA
CAAGGGCGCGGGACCCAAGAAGAAGCGGAAGGTGGGAGGGCGCGCCTCGTCGTGGACTCGGTACCATACC
CGAAGAAATTCTCTCGTCAACGTGGAACTGTGGACGATAATTCAAAAACACTATCCCAGGGAGTGCAAGC
TTAGAGCGTCTGGCCAAGAATCAGAGGAAGTGGCTGATGACTATCAGCCAGTTCGTCTGCTCAGTAAACC
TGGGGAACTGAGAAGAGAATATGAAGAGGAAATAAGCAAGGTGGCGGCAGAGCGACGGGCCAGCGAGGAA
GAAGAAAACAAAGCCAGTGAAGAATACATACAGAGGTTGTTGGCAGAGGAGGAAGAAGAGGAAAAAAGAC
AGGCAGAAAAAAGGCGAAGAGCGATGGAAGAACAACTGAAAAGTGATGAGGAACTGGCAAGAAAGCTAAG
CATTGATATTAACAATTTCTGTGAGGGAAGTATCTCGGCTTCTCCCTTGAATTCCAGAAAATCTGATCCA
GTTACACCCAAGTCTGAGAAGAAAAGTAAGAACAAACAAAGAAACACTGGAGATATTCAGAAGTATTTGA
CACCGAAATCTCAGTTTGGGTCAGCCTCACACTCTGAAGCTGTACAAGAAGTCAGGAAAGACTCCGTATC
TAAGGACATTGACAGTAGTGATAGGAAAAGCCCAACAGGGCAAGACACAGAAATAGAAGATATGCCGACA
CTTTCTCCACAGATATCCCTTGGAGTTGGAGAACAAGGTGCAGATTCTTCAATAGAGTCCCCTATGCCAT
GGTTATGTGCCTGTGGTGCCGAATGGTACCATGAAGGAAACGTCAAAACAAGACCAAGCAATCATGGGAA
AGAGTTATGTGTCTTAAGTCACGAGCGACCTAAAACCAGAGTTCCCTACTCGAAAGAAACTGCAGTTATG
CCTTGTGGCAGAACAGAAAGTGGGTGCGCCCCCACATCAGGGGTGACACAGACAAATGGAAACAACACAG
GTGAGACAGAAAATGAGGAGTCGTGTTTATTGATCAGTAAGGAGATTTCCAAAAGAAAAAACCAAGAATC
TTCCTTTGAAGCAGTCAAGGATCCATGCTTTTCTGCAAAAAGAAGAAAAGTGTCCCCCGAATCTTCCCCA
GATCAAGAGGAAACAGAAATAAACTTTACCCAAAAACTGATAGATTTGGAGCATCTACTGTTTGAGAGAC
ATAAACAAGAAGAACAGGACAGGTTATTGGCATTACAACTTCAGAAGGAGGTGGATAAAGAGCAAATGGT
GCCAAACCGGCAAAAAGGATCCCCAGATGAGTATCACTTACGCGCTACATCCTCCCCTCCAGACAAAGTG
CTAAATGGACAGAGGAAGAATCCCAAAGATGGGAACTTCAAAAGGCAAACTCACACAAAGCATCCAACAC
CAGAGAGAGGCTCAAGGGACAAAAATAGGCAAGTGTCTTTAAAGATGCAGTTGAAGCAGTCAGTTAATAG
AAGAAAGATGCCAAATTCTACTAGAGATCACTGTAAGGTATCAAAAAGTGCTCACTCCCTACAGCCTAGC
ATTTCACAGAAAAGTGTTTTTCAGATGTTTCAGAGATGCACAAAGTAATCTAGAGGGCCCTATTCTATAG
TGTCACCTAAATGCTAGAGCTCGCTGATCAGCCTCGACTGTGCCTTCTAGTTGCCAGCCATCTGTTGTTT
GCCCCTCCCCCGTGCCTTCCTTGACCCTGGAAGGTGCCACTCCCACTGTCCTTTCCTAATAAAATGAGGA
AATTGCATCGCATTGTCTGAGTAGGTGTCATTCTATTCTGGGGGGTGGGGTGGGGCAGGACAGCAAGGGG
GAGGATTGGGAAGACAATAGCAGGCATGCTGGGGATGCGGTGGGCTCTATGGCTTCTGAGGCGGAAAGAA
CCAGCTGGGGCTCTAGGGGGTATCCCC
[124 nt withheld, positions 2128-2251]
C
[91 nt withheld, positions 2253-2343]
A
[49 nt withheld, positions 2345-2393]
CCTTTGACGTTGGAGTCCACGTTCTTT
[37 nt withheld, positions 2421-2457]
ACCCTATCTCGGTCTATTCTTTTGATTTATAAGGGATTTTGCCGATTTCGGCCTATTGGTTAAAAAATGA
GCTGATTTAACAAAAATTTAACGCGAATTAATTCTGTGGAATGTGTGTCAGTTAGGGTGTGGAAAGTCCC
CAGGCTCCCCAGCAGGCAGAAGTATGCAAAGCATGCATCTCAATTAGTCAGCAACCAGGTGTGGAAAGTC
CCCAGGCTCCCCAGCAGGCAGAAGTATGCAAAGCATGCATCTCAATTAGTCAGCAACCATAGTCCCGCCC
CTAACTCCGCCCATCCCGCCCCTAACTCCGCCCAGTTCCGCCCATTCTCCGCCCCATGGCTGACTAATTT
TTTTTATTTATGCAGAGGCCGAGGCCGCCTCTGCCTCTGAGCTATTCCAGAAGTAGTGAGGAGGCTTTTT
TGGAGGCCTAGGCTTTTGCAAAAAGCTCCCGGGAGCTTGTATATCCATTTTCGGATCTGATCAAGAGACA
GGATGAGGATCGTTTCGCATGATTGAACAAGATGGATTGCACGCAGGTTCTCCGGCCGCTTGGGTGGAGA
GGCTATTCGGCTATGACTGGGCACAACAGACAATCGGCTGCTCTGATGCCGCCGTGTTCCGGCTGTCAGC
GCAGGGGCGCCCGGTTCTTTTTGTCAAGACCGACCTGTCCGGTGCCCTGAATGAACTGCAGGACGAGGCA
GCGCGGCTATCGTGGCTGGCCACGACGGGCGTTCCTTGCGCAGCTGTGCTCGACGTTGTCACTGAAGCGG
GAAGGGACTGGCTGCTATTGGGCGAAGTGCCGGGGCAGGATCTCCTGTCATCTCACCTTGCTCCTGCCGA
GAAAGTATCCATCATGGCTGATGCAATGCGGCGGCTGCATACGCTTGATCCGGCTACCTGCCCATTCGAC
CACCAAGCGAAACATCGCATCGAGCGAGCACGTACTCGGATGGAAGCCGGTCTTGTCGATCAGGATGATC
TGGACGAAGAGCATCAGGGGCTCGCGCCAGCCGAACTGTTCGCCAGGCTCAAGGCGCGCATGCCCGACGG
CGAGGATCTCGTCGTGACCCATGGCGATGCCTGCTTGCCGAATATCATGGTGGAAAATGGCCGCTTTTCT
GGATTCATCGACTGTGGCCGGCTGGGTGTGGCGGACCGCTATCAGGACATAGCGTTGGCTACCCGTGATA
TTGCTGAAGAGCTTGGCGGCGAATGGGCTGACCGCTTCCTCGTGCTTTACGGTATCGCCGCTCCCGATTC
GCAGCGCATCGCCTTCTATCGCCTTCTTGACGAGTTCTTCTGAGCGGGACTCTGGGGTTCGAAATGACCG
ACCAAGCGACGCCCAACCTGCCATCACGAGATTTCGATTCCACCGCCGCCTTCTATGAAAGGTTGGGCTT
CGGAATCGTTTTCCGGGACGCCGGCTGGATGATCCTCCAGCGCGGGGATCTCATGCTGGAGTTCTTCGCC
CACCCCAACTTGTTTATTGCAGCTTATAATGGTTACAAATAAAGCAATAGCATCACAAATTTCACAAATA
AAGCATTTTTTTCACTGCATTCTAGTTGTGGTTTGTCCAAACTCATCAATGTATCTTATCATGTCTGTAT
ACCGTCGACCTCTAGCTAGAGCTTGGCGTAATCATGGTCATAGCTGTTTCCTGTGTGAAATTGTTATCCG
CTCACAATTCCACACAACATACGAGCCGGAAGCATAAAGTGTAAAGCCTGGGGTGCCTAATGAGTGAGCT
AACTCACATTAATTGCGTTGCGCTCACTGCCCGCTTTCCAGTCGGGAAACCTGTCGTGCCAGCTGCATTA
ATGAATCGGCCAACGCGCGGGGAGAGGCGGTTTGCGTATTGGGCGCTCTTCCGCTTCCTCGCTCACTGAC
TCGCTGCGCTCGGTCGTTCGGCTGCGGCGAGCGGTATCAGCTCACTCAAAGGCGGTAATACGGTTATCCA
CAGAATCAGGGGATAACGCAGGAAAGAACATGTGAGCAAAAGGCCAGCAAAAGGCCAGGAACCGTAAAAA
GGCCGCGTTGCTGGCGTTTTTCCATAGGCTCCGCCCCCCTGACGAGCATCACAAAAATCGACGCTCAAGT
CAGAGGTGGCGAAACCCGACAGGACTATAAAGATACCAGGCGTTTCCCCCTGGAAGCTCCCTCGTGCGCT
CTCCTGTTCCGACCCTGCCGCTTACCGGATACCTGTCCGCCTTTCTCCCTTCGGGAAGCGTGGCGCTTTC
TCATAGCTCACGCTGTAGGTATCTCAGTTCGGTGTAGGTCGTTCGCTCCAAGCTGGGCTGTGTGCACGAA
CCCCCCGTTCAGCCCGACCGCTGCGCCTTATCCGGTAACTATCGTCTTGAGTCCAACCCGGTAAGACACG
ACTTATCGCCACTGGCAGCAGCCACTGGTAACAGGATTAGCAGAGCGAGGTATGTAGGCGGTGCTACAGA
GTTCTTGAAGTGGTGGCCTAACTACGGCTACACTAGAAGAACAGTATTTGGTATCTGCGCTCTGCTGAAG
CCAGTTACCTTCGGAAAAAGAGTTGGTAGCTCTTGATCCGGCAAACAAACCACCGCTGGTAGCGGTGGTT
TTTTTGTTTGCAAGCAGCAGATTACGCGCAGAAAAAAAGGATCTCAAGAAGATCCTTTGATCTTTTCTAC
GGGGTCTGACGCTCAGTGGAACGAAAACTCACGTTAAGGGATTTTGGTCATGAGATTATCAAAAAGGATC
TTCACCTAGATCCTTTTAAATTAAAAATGAAGTTTTAAATCAATCTAAAGTATATATGAGTAAACTTGGT
CTGACAGTTACCAATGCTTAATCAGTGAGGCACCTATCTCAGCGATCTGTCTATTTCGTTCATCCATAGT
TGCCTGACTCCCCGTCGTGTAGATAACTACGATACGGGAGGGCTTACCATCTGGCCCCAGTGCTGCAATG
ATACCGCGAGACCCACGCTCACCGGCTCCAGATTTATCAGCAATAAACCAGCCAGCCGGAAGGGCCGAGC
GCAGAAGTGGTCCTGCAACTTTATCCGCCTCCATCCAGTCTATTAATTGTTGCCGGGAAGCTAGAGTAAG
TAGTTCGCCAGTTAATAGTTTGCGCAACGTTGTTGCCATTGCTACAGGCATCGTGGTGTCACGCTCGTCG
TTTGGTATGGCTTCATTCAGCTCCGGTTCCCAACGATCAAGGCGAGTTACATGATCCCCCATGTTGTGCA
AAAAAGCGGTTAGCTCCTTCGGTCCTCCGATCGTTGTCAGAAGTAAGTTGGCCGCAGTGTTATCACTCAT
GGTTATGGCAGCACTGCATAATTCTCTTACTGTCATGCCATCCGTAAGATGCTTTTCTGTGACTGGTGAG
TACTCAACCAAGTCATTCTGAGAATAGTGTATGCGGCGACCGAGTTGCTCTTGCCCGGCGTCAATACGGG
ATAATACCGCGCCACATAGCAGAACTTTAAAAGTGCTCATCATTGGAAAACGTTCTTCGGGGCGAAAACT
CTCAAGGATCTTACCGCTGTTGAGATCCAGTTCGATGTAACCCACTCGTGCACCCAACTGATCTTCAGCA
TCTTTTACTTTCACCAGCGTTTCTGGGTGAGCAAAAACAGGAAGGCAAAATGCCGCAAAAAAGGGAATAA
GGGCGACACGGAAATGTTGAATACTCATACTCTTCCTTTTTCAATATTATTGAAGCATTTATCAGGGTTA
TTGTCTCATGAGCGGATACATATTTGAATGTATTTAGAAAAATAAACAAATAGGGGTTCCGCGCACATTT
CCCCGAAAAGTGCCACCTGACGTCGACGGATCGGGAGATCTCCCGATCCCCTATGGTGCACTCTCAGTAC
AATCTGCTCTGATGCCGCATAGTTAAGCCAGTATCTGCTCCCTGCTTGTGTGTTGGAGGTCGCTGAGTAG
TGCGCGAGCAAAATTTAAGCTACAACAAGGCAAGGCTTGACCGACAATTGCATGAAGAATCTGCTTAGGG
TTAGGCGTTTTGCGCTGCTTCGCGATGTACGGGCCAGATATACGCGTTGACATTGATTATTGACTAGTTA
TTAATAGTAATCAATTACGGGGTCATTAGTTCATAGCCCATATATGGAGTTCCGCGTTACATAACTTACG
GTAAATGGCCCGCCTGGCTGACCGCCCAACGACCCCCGCCCATTGACGTCAATAATGACGTATGTTCCCA
TAGTAACGCCAATAGGGACTTTCCATTGACGTCAATGGGTGGAGTATTTACGGTAAACTGCCCACTTGGC
AGTACATCAAGTGTATCATATGCCAAGTACGCCCCCTATTGACGTCAATGACGGTAAATGGCCCGCCTGG
CATTATGCCCAGTACATGACCTTATGGGACTTTCCTACTTGGCAGTACATCTACGTATTAGTCATCGCTA
TTACCATGGTGATGCGGTTTTGGCAGTACATCAATGGGCGTGGATAGCGGTTTGACTCACGGGGATTTCC
AAGTCTCCACCCCATTGACGTCAATGGGAGTTTGTTTTGGCACCAAAATCAACGGGACTTTCCAAAATGT
CGTAACAACTCCGCCCCATTGACGCAAATGGGCGGTAGGCGTGTACGGTGGGAGGTCTATATAAGCAGAG
CTCTCTGGCTAACTAGAGAACCCACTGCTTACTGGCTTATCGAAATTAATACGACTCACTATAGGGAGAC
CCAAGCTTGGTACCATGGTGAGCAAGGGCGAGGAGCTGTTCACCGGGGTGGTGCCCATCCTGGTCGAGCT
GGACGGCGACGTAAACGGCCACAAGTTCAGCGTGTCCGGCGAGGGCGAGGGCGATGCCACCTACGGCAAG
CTGACCCTGAAGTTCATCTGCACCACCGGCAAGCTGCCCGTGCCCTGGCCCACCCTCGTGACCACCCTGA
CCTACGGCGTGCAGTGCTTCAGCCGCTACCCCGACCACATGAAGCAGCACGACTTCTTCAAGTCCGCCAT
GCCCGAAGGCTACGTCCAGGAGCGCACCATCTTCTTCAAGGACGACGGCAACTACAAGACCCGCGCCGAG
GTGAAGTTCGAGGGCGACACCCTGGTGAACCGCATCGAGCTGAAGGGCATCGACTTCAAGGAGGACGGCA
ACATCCTGGGGCACAAGCTGGAGTACAACTACAACAGCCACAACGTCTATATCATGGCCGACAAGCAGAA
GAACGGCATCAAGGTGAACTTCAAGAT
